Addgene plasmid #57464: mEos3.2-LaminB1-10
Purpose: Localization: Nuclear Envelope, Excitation: 507 / 572, Emission: 516 / 580
Depositing lab: Michael Davidson. Depositing organization: Florida State University, Tallahassee.
Backbone
  Vector backbone: mEos3.2
  Backbone size w/o insert (bp): 4750
  Vector type: Mammalian Expression
  Selectable markers: Neomycin (select with G418)
Growth in bacteria
  Bacterial resistance: Kanamycin, 50 μg/mL
  Growth temperature: 37°C
  Growth strain: DH5alpha
  Copy number: High Copy
Gene/Insert
  Gene/Insert name: LaminB1 (alt name: NM_005573.2)
  Species: H. sapiens (human)
  Entrez Gene: LMNB1 (a.k.a. ADLD, LMN, LMN2, LMNB, MCPH26)
  Promoter: CMV
  Tag / fusion protein: mEos3.2
  Cloning method: Unknown
  Sequencing primers: 5′ CMV-F; 3′ SV40pA-R
Terms and licenses: Academic/Nonprofit Terms; Industry Terms
Depositor comments: . Excitation = 507 / 572; Emission = 516 / 580
How to cite: mEos3.2-LaminB1-10 was a gift from Michael Davidson (Addgene plasmid # 57464 ; http://n2t.net/addgene:57464 ; RRID:Addgene_57464)
