[The description below was written by a language model from this plasmid's Addgene catalogue record.]
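Description:
mEos3.2-LaminB1-10 is a mammalian expression plasmid that produces human lamin B1 (LMNB1) fused to the photoconvertible fluorescent protein mEos3.2. It is built on an mEos3.2 backbone of about 4.75 kb (excluding the insert), is maintained in E. coli as a high-copy plasmid under kanamycin selection, and carries a neomycin resistance marker that allows G418 selection of transfected mammalian cells. The record does not include a feature table, so the origin of replication and other backbone elements are not itemised. The listed 3′ sequencing primer suggests an SV40 polyadenylation signal downstream of the coding region.

Expression of the fusion is driven by the CMV promoter, a strong constitutive promoter in most mammalian cell lines. The position of the tag is not given explicitly. The name order suggests mEos3.2 sits at the N-terminus of lamin B1, and the "10" may refer to a linker length, but the record does not confirm either point. Lamin B1 is a structural component of the nuclear lamina, so the fusion protein localises to the nuclear envelope, as stated in the record's purpose field. mEos3.2 is a monomeric green-to-red photoconvertible protein. The record gives excitation and emission of 507/516 nm for the green state and 572/580 nm for the red, converted state.

The construct serves as a nuclear envelope marker for live- or fixed-cell fluorescence imaging. The photoconversion property of mEos3.2 also makes such fusions suitable for tracking a selected protein population over time and for single-molecule localisation approaches such as PALM.
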