>Addgene plasmid #57464 | mEos3.2-LaminB1-10 | depositor partial sequence | sequence record 88597 | insert sequence
GTCAGATCCGCTAGCGCTACCGGTCGCCACCATGAGTGCGATTAAGCCAGACATGAAGATCAAACTCCGT
ATGGAAGGCAACGTAAACGGGCACCACTTTGTGATCGACGGAGATGGTACAGGCAAGCCTTTTGAGGGAA
AACAGAGTATGGATCTTGAAGTCAAAGAGGGCGGACCTCTGCCTTTTGCCTTTGATATCCTGACCACTGC
ATTCCATTACGGCAACAGGGTATTCGCCAAATATCCAGACAACATACAAGACTATTTTAAGCAGTCGTTT
CCTAAGGGGTATTCGTGGGAACGAAGCTTGACTTTCGAAGACGGGGGCATTTGCAACGCCAGAAACGACA
TAACAATGGAAGGGGACACTTTCTATAATAAAGTTCGATTTTATGGTACCAACTTTCCCGCCAATGGTCC
AGTTATGCAGAAGAAGACGCTGAAATGGGAGCCCTCCACTGAGAAAATGTATGTGCGTGATGGAGTGCTG
ACGGGTGATATTGAGATGGCTTTGTTGCTTGAAGGAAATGCCCATTACCGATGTGACTTCAGAACTACTT
ACAAAGCTAAGGAGAAGGGTGTCAAGTTACCAGGCGCCCACTTTGTGGACCACTGCATTGAGATTTTAAG
CCATGACAAAGATTACAACAAGGTTAAGCTGTATGAGCATGCTGTTGCTCATTCTGGATTGCCTGACAAT
GCCAGACGATCCGGACTCAGATCTCGAGCTCAAGCTTCGATGGCGACTGCGACCCCCGTGCCGCCGCGGA
TGGGCAGCCGCGCTGGCGGCCCCACCACGCCGCTGAGCCCCACGCGCCTGTCGCGGCTCCAGGAGAAGGA
GGAGCTGCGCGAGCTCAATGACCGGCTGGCGGTGTACATCGACAAGGTGCGCAGCCTGGAGACGGAGAAC
AGCGCGCTGCAGCTGCAGGTGACGGAGCGCGAGGAGGTGCGCGGCCGTGAGCTCACCGGCCTCAAGGCGC
TCTACGAGACCGAGCTGGCCGACGCGCGACGCGCGCTCGACGACACGGCCCGCGAGCGCGCCAAGCTGCA
GATCGAGCTGGGCAAGTGCAAGGCGGAACACGACCAGCTGCTCCTCAACTATGCTAAGAAGGAATCTGAT
CTTAATGGCGCCCAGATCAAGCTTCGAGAATATGAAGCAGCACTCAATTCGAAAGATGCAGCTCTTGCTA
CTGCACTTGGTGACAAAAAAAGTTTAGAGGGAGATTTGGAGGATCTGAAGGATCAGATTGCCCAGTTGGA
AGCCTCCTTAGCTGCAGCCAAAAAACAGTTAGCAGATGAAACTTTACTTAAAGTAGATTTGGAGAATCGT
TGTCAGAGCCTTACTGAGGACTTGGAGTTTCGCAAAAGCATGTATGAAGAGGAGATTAACGAGACCAGAA
GGAAGCATGAAACGCGCTTGGTAGAGGTGGATTCTGGGCGTCAAATTGAGTATGAGTACAAGCTGGCGCA
AGCCCTTCATGAGATGAGAGAGCAACATGATGCCCAAGTGAGGCTGTATAAGGAGGAGCTGGAGCAGACT
TACCATGCCAAACTTGAGAATGCCAGACTGTCATCAGAGATGAATACTTCTACTGTCAACAGTGCCAGGG
AAGAACTGATGGAAAGCCGCATGAGAATTGAGAGCCTTTCATCCCAGCTTTCTAATCTACAGAAAGAGTC
TAGAGCATGTTTGGAAAGGATTCAAGAATTAGAGGACTTGCTTGCTAAAGAAAAAGACAACTCTCGTCGC
ATGCTGACAGACAAAGAGAGAGAGATGGCGGAAATAAGGGATCAAATGCAGCAACAGCTGAATGACTATG
AACAGCTTCTTGATGTAAAGTTAGCCCTGGACATGGAAATCAGTGCTTACAGGAAACTCTTAGAAGGCGA
AGAAGAGAGGTTGAAGCTGTCTCCAAGCCCTTCTTCCCGTGTGACAGTATCCCGAGCATCCTCAAGTCGT
AGTGTACGTACAACTAGAGGAAAGCGGAAGAGGGTTGATGTGGAAGAATCAGAGGCGAGTAGTAGTGTTA
GCATCTCTCATTCCGCCTCAGCCACTGGAAATGTTTGCATCGAAGAAATTGATGTTGATGGGAAATTTAT
CCGCTTGAAGAACACTTCTGAACAGGATCAACCAATGGGAGGCTGGGAGATGATCAGAAAAATTGGAGAC
ACATCAGTCAGTTATAAATATACCTCAAGATATGTGCTGAAGGCAGGCCAGACTGTTACAATTTGGGCTG
CAAACGCTGGTGTCACAGCCAGCCCCCCAACTGACCTCATCTGGAAGAACCAGAACTCGTGGGGCACTGG
CGAAGATGTGAAGGTTATATTGAAAAATTCTCAGGGAGAGGAGGTTGCTCAAAGAAGTACAGTCTTTAAA
ACAACCATACCTGAAGAAGAGGAGGAGGAGGAAGAAGCAGCTGGAGTGGTTGTTGAGGAAGAACTTTTCC
ACCAGCAGGGAACCCCAAGAGCATCCAATAGAAGCTGTGCAATTATGTAGGGATCCACCGGATCTAG
