>Addgene plasmid #57464 | mEos3.2-LaminB1-10 | addgene partial sequence | sequence record 108764 | SV40pA-R 5'-GAAATTTGTGATGCTATTGC-3'
AGCTGCATAACAGTTAACAACAACAATTGCATTCATTTTATGTTTCAGGTTCAGGGGGAGGTGTGGGAGG
TTTTTTAAAGCAAGTAAAACCTCTACAAATGTGGTATGGCTGATTATGATCAGTTATCTAGATCCGGTGG
ATCCCTACATAATTGCACAGCTTCTATTGGATGCTCTTGGGGTTCCCTGCTGGTGGAAAAGTTCTTCCTC
AACAACCACTCCAGCTGCTTCTTCCTCCTCCTCCTCTTCTTCAGGTATGGTTGTTTTAAAGACTGTACTT
CTTTGAGCAACCTCCTCTCCCTGAGAATTTTTCAATATAACCTTCACATCTTCGCCAGTGCCCCACGAGT
TCTGGTTCTTCCAGATGAGGTCAGTTGGGGGGCTGGCTGTGACACCAGCGTTTGCAGCCCAAATTGTAAC
AGTCTGGCCTGCCTTCAGCACATATCTTGAGGTATATTTATAACTGACTGATGTGTCTCCAATTTTTCTG
ATCATCTCCCAGCCTCCCATTGGTTGATCCTGTTCAGAAGTGTTCTTCAAGCGGATAAATTTCCCATCAA
CATCAATTTCTTCGATGCAAACATTTCCAGTGGCTGAGGCGGAATGAGAGATGCTAACACTACTACTCGC
CTCTGATTCTTCCACATCAACCCTCTTCCGCTTTCCTCTAGTTGTACGTACACTACGACTTGAGGATGCT
CGGGATACTGTCACACGGGAAGAAGGGCTTGGAGACAGCTTCAACCTCTCTTCTTCGCCTTCTAAGAGTT
TCCTGTAAGCACTGATTTCCATGTCCAGGGCTAACTTTACATCAAGAAGCTGTTCATAGTCATTCAGCTG
TTGCTGCATTTGATCCCTTATTTCCGCCATCTCTCTCTCTTTGTCTGTCAGCATGCGACGAGAGTTG
