>Addgene plasmid #57464 | mEos3.2-LaminB1-10 | addgene partial sequence | sequence record 109474 | CMV-F 5'-CGCAAATGGGCGGTAGGCGTG-3'
TTTAGTGAACCGTCAGATCCGCTAGCGCTACCGGTCGCCACCATGAGTGCGATTAAGCCAGACATGAAGA
TCAAACTCCGTATGGAAGGCAACGTAAACGGGCACCACTTTGTGATCGACGGAGATGGTACAGGCAAGCC
TTTTGAGGGAAAACAGAGTATGGATCTTGAAGTCAAAGAGGGCGGACCTCTGCCTTTTGCCTTTGATATC
CTGACCACTGCATTCCATTACGGCAACAGGGTATTCGCCAAATATCCAGACAACATACAAGACTATTTTA
AGCAGTCGTTTCCTAAGGGGTATTCGTGGGAACGAAGCTTGACTTTCGAAGACGGGGGCATTTGCAACGC
CAGAAACGACATAACAATGGAAGGGGACACTTTCTATAATAAAGTTCGATTTTATGGTACCAACTTTCCC
GCCAATGGTCCAGTTATGCAGAAGAAGACGCTGAAATGGGAGCCCTCCACTGAGAAAATGTATGTGCGTG
ATGGAGTGCTGACGGGTGATATTGAGATGGCTTTGTTGCTTGAAGGAAATGCCCATTACCGATGTGACTT
CAGAACTACTTACAAAGCTAAGGAGAAGGGTGTCAAGTTACCAGGCGCCCACTTTGTGGACCACTGCATT
GAGATTTTAAGCCATGACAAAGATTACAACAAGGTTAAGCTGTATGAGCATGCTGTTGCTCATTCTGGAT
TGCCTGACAATGCCAGACGATCCGGACTCAGATCTCGAGCTCAAGCTTCGATGGCGACTGCGACCCCCGT
GCCGCCGCGGATGGGCAGCCGCGCTGGCGGCCCCACCACGCCGCTG
